>Addgene plasmid #146157 | pAc5.1C-5Box-73-Fluc-STOP-CG10011-SV40_D | depositor full sequence | sequence record 288602 | Full Sequence
CTTCAAGGAATTAATTCTATATTCTAAAAACACAAATGATACTTCTAAAAAAAATCATGAATGGCATCAA
CTCTGAATCAAATCTTTGCAGATGCACCTACTTCTCATTTCCACTGTCACATCATTTTTCCAGATCTCGC
TGCCTGTTATGTGGCCCACAAACCAAGACACGTTTTATGGCCATTAAAGCTGGCTGATCGTCGCCAAACA
CCAAATACATATCAATATGTACATTCGAGAAAGAAGCGATCAAAGAAGCGTCTTCGGGCGAGTAGGAGAA
TGCGGAGGAGAAGGAGAACGAGCTGATCTAGTATCTCTCCACAATCCAATGCCAACTGACCAACTGGCCA
TATTCGGAGCAATTTGAAGCCAATTTCCATCGCCTGGCGATCGCTCCATTCTTGGCTATATGTTTTTCAC
CGTTCCCGGGGCCATTTTCAAAGACTCGTCGGTAAGATAAGATTGTGTCACTCGCTGTCTCTCTTCATTT
GTCGAAGAATGCTGAGGAATTTCGCGATGACGTCGGCGAGTATTTTGAAGAATGAGAATAATTTGTATTT
ATACGAAAATCAGTTAGTGGAATTTTCTACAAAAACATGTTATCTATAGATAATTTTGTTGCAAAATATG
TTGACTATGACAAAGATTGTATGTATATACCTTTAATGTATTCTCATTTTCTTATGTATTTATAATGGCA
ATGATGATACTGATGATATTTTAAGATGATGCCAGACCACAGGCTGATTTCTGCGTCTTTTGCCGAACGC
AGTGCATGTGCGGTTGTTGTTTTTTGGAATAGTTTCAATTTTCGGACTGTCCGCTTTGATTTCAGTTTCT
TGGCTTATTCAAAAAGCAAAGTAAAGCCAAAAAAGCGAGATGGCAATACCAAATGCGGCAAAACGGTAGT
GGAAGGAAAGGGGTGCGGGGCAGCGGAAGGAAGGGTGGGGCGGGGCGTGGCGGGGTCTGTGGCTGGGCGC
GACGTCACCGACGTTGGAGCCACTCCTTTGACCATGTGTGCGTGTGTGTATTATTCGTGTCTCGCCACTC
GCCGGTTGTTTTTTTCTTTTTATCTCGCTCTCTCTAGCGCCATCTCGTACGCATGCTCAACGCACCGCAT
GTTGCCGTGTCCTTTATGCGTCATTTTGGCTCGAAATAGGCAATTATTTAAACAAAGATTAGTCAACGAA
AACGCTAAAATAAATAAGTCTACAATATGGTTACTTATTGCCATGTGTGTGCAGCCAACGATAGCAACAA
AAGCAACAACACAGTGGCTTTCCCTCTTTCACTTTTTGTTTGCAAGCGCGTGCGAGCAAGACGGCACGAC
CGGCAAACGCAATTACGCTGACAAAGAGCAGACGAAGTTTTGGCCGAAAAACATCAAGGCGCCTGATACG
AATGCATTTGCAATAACAATTGCGATATTTAATATTGTTTATGAAGCTGTTTGACTTCAAAACACACAAA
AAAAAAAATAAAACAAATTATTTGAAAGAGAATTAGGAATCGGACAGCTTATCGTTACGGGCTAACAGCA
CACCGAGACGAAATAGCTTACCTGACGTCACAGCCTCTGGAAGAACTGCCGCCAAGCAGAGAGAGAGAGA
AAAAGAGGGAGAGCAGCTTAGACCGCATGTGCTTGTGTGTGAGGCGTCTCTCTCTTCGTCTCCTGTTTGC
GCAAACGCATAGACTGCACTGAGAAAATCGATTACCTATTTTTTATGAATGAATATTTGCACTATTACTA
TTCAAAACTATTAAGATAGCAATCACATTCAATAGCCAAATACTATACCACCTGAGCGATGCAACGAAAT
GATCAATTTGAGCAAAAATGCTGCATATTTAGGACGGCATCATTATAGAAATGCTTCTTGCTGTGTACTT
TTCTCTCGTCTGGCAGCTGTTTCGCCGTTATTGTTAAAACCGGCTTAAGTTAGGTGTGTTTTCTACGACT
AGTGATGCCCCTACTAGAAGATGTGTGTTGCACAAATGTCCCTGAATAACCAATTTGAAGTGCAGATAGC
AGTAAACGTAAGCTAATATGAATATTATTTAACTGTAATGTTTTAATATCGCTGGACATTACTAATAAAC
CCACTATAAACACATGTACATATGTATGTTTTGGCATACAATGAGTAGTTGGGGAAAAAATGTGTAAAAG
CACCGTGACCATCACAGCATAAAGATAACCAGCTGAAGTATCGAATATGAGTAACCCCCAAATTGAATCA
CATGCCGCAACTGATAGGACCCATGGAAGTACACTCTTCATGGCGATATACAAGACACACACAAGCACGA
ACACCCAGTTGCGGAGGAAATTCTCCGTAAATGAAAACCCAATCGGCGAACAATTCATACCCATATATGG
TAAAAGTTTTGAACGCGACTTGAGAGCGGAGAGCATTGCGGCTGATAAGGTTTTAGCGCTAAGCGGGCTT
TATAAAACGGGCTGCGGGACCAGTTTTCATATCACTACCGTTTGAGTTCTTGTGCTGTGTGGATACTCCT
CCCGACACAAAGCCGCTCCATCAGCCAGCAAGCTTGGGCCCTGAAGAAGGGCCCCTCGACTAGTCCAAAT
ACAAACTGGGCCCTGAAGAAGGGCCCATATAGGGCCCTGAAGAAGGGCCCTATCGAGGATATTATCTCGA
CTAAGTCCAACTACAAACTGGGCCCTGAAGAAGGGCCCATATAGGGCCCTGAAGAAGGGCCCTATCGAGG
ATATTATCTCGAGGTCACCCATTCGAAGCTTGTCGTCTAATCCAGAGACCCCGGATCGGGGTACCAACAT
GGCCGAAGACGCCAAAAACATAAAGAAAGGCCCGGCACCATTCTATCCACTAGAGGATGGAACCGCTGGA
GAGCAACTGCATAAGGCTATGAAGAGATACGCCCTGGTTCCTGGAACAATTGCTTTTACAGATGCACATA
TCGAGGTGAACATCACGTACGCGGAATACTTCGAAATGTCCGTTCGGTTGGCAGAAGCTATGAAACGATA
TGGGCTGAATACAAATCACAGAATCGTCGTATGCAGTGAAAACTCTCTTCAATTCTTTATGCCGGTGTTG
GGCGCGTTATTTATCGGAGTTGCAGTTGCGCCCGCGAACGACATTTATAATGAACGTGAATTGCTCAACA
GTATGAACATTTCGCAGCCTACCGTAGTGTTTGTTTCCAAAAAGGGGTTGCAAAAAATTTTGAACGTGCA
AAAAAAATTACCAATAATCCAGAAAATTATTATCATGGATTCTAAAACGGATTACCAGGGATTTCAGTCG
ATGTACACGTTCGTCACATCTCATCTACCTCCCGGTTTTAATGAATACGATTTTGTACCAGAGTCCTTTG
ATCGTGACAAAACAATTGCACTGATAATGAACTCCTCTGGATCTACTGGGTTACCTAAGGGTGTGGCCCT
TCCGCATAGAACTGCCTGCGTCAGATTCTCGCATGCCAGAGATCCTATTTTTGGCAATCAAATCATTCCG
GATACTGCGATTTTAAGTGTTGTTCCATTCCATCACGGTTTTGGAATGTTTACTACACTCGGATATTTGA
TATGTGGATTTCGAGTCGTCTTAATGTATAGATTTGAAGAAGAGCTGTTTTTACGATCCCTTCAGGATTA
CAAAATTCAAAGTGCGTTGCTAGTACCAACCCTATTTTCATTCTTCGCCAAAAGCACTCTGATTGACAAA
TACGATTTATCTAATTTACACGAAATTGCTTCTGGGGGCGCACCTCTTTCGAAAGAAGTCGGGGAAGCGG
TTGCAAAACGCTTCCATCTTCCAGGGATACGACAAGGATATGGGCTCACTGAGACTACATCAGCTATTCT
GATTACACCCGAGGGGGATGATAAACCGGGCGCGGTCGGTAAAGTTGTTCCATTTTTTGAAGCGAAGGTT
GTGGATCTGGATACCGGGAAAACGCTGGGCGTTAATCAGAGAGGCGAATTATGTGTCAGAGGACCTATGA
TTATGTCCGGTTATGTAAACAATCCGGAAGCGACCAACGCCTTGATTGACAAGGATGGATGGCTACATTC
TGGAGACATAGCTTACTGGGACGAAGACGAACACTTCTTCATAGTTGACCGCTTGAAGTCTTTAATTAAA
TACAAAGGGTATCAGGTGGCCCCCGCTGAATTGGAATCGATATTGTTACAACACCCCAACATCTTCGACG
CGGGCGTGGCAGGTCTTCCCGACGATGACGCCGGTGAACTTCCCGCCGCCGTTGTTGTTTTGGAGCACGG
AAAGACGATGACGGAAAAAGAGATCGTGGATTACGTCGCCAGTCAAGTAACAACCGCGAAAAAGTTGCGC
GGAGGAGTTGTGTTTGTGGACGAAGTACCGAAAGGTCTTACCGGAAAACTCGACGCAAGAAAAATCAGAG
AGATCCTCATAAAGGCCAAGAAGGGCGGAAAGTCCAAATTGTAAGAATTCACGCACCGGATTAAATATTA
ATGTGCTCCCCAAAAACTCACTCCTTAAGGCATCAAAACACCCACTTGCATACTCAACCCTTAAATCGTA
ACTTATTTGAGTTTATATACCTTAGTACTTTTCAGAAAGTATTTGTTTTTTGTGATAGTTTCAATTTTAG
TAAACTTTTGAATATGTTCTGATTTAACTAAATATATTTAGGCATACTACCCATACGACGTAGTTTAAGG
CATGCGCCAGGTATTAAGCTAAAATCCCATATATAGAATACTTCATTACATTTTTGGCATGCGAACTGTA
GCAGATTCTTCTTCAATGTAGCAAAAACTAACGAAATTTAAATAGATCACGACACGAATGTATACTTAAG
AGAGCTCAGACTCAGCACTGTTCTCAGAATTAATTTTAAAGTATTTATTAAATCACATTGCGTAAGTCAG
AGCATCGGCTTATAATTTAACTATAAAATATAATTTATGCTGGAACAGGCTTCCCAAAGACAAGGGATCG
TGCTCTGAAGGCCATACTACTCCAATGCGCATTTATTGGCAATCGGCTATAGAAACGTAATTTATTTATA
CGAGCTACTTTACCAATTAATTACGCTGTTTATGTCAATTCTTTAAAACCAGTTTCCAAAGTACCAAAAA
CCGATTATCCACTCCCACTTTGTGCTTTTAAAGGCACAAGAAAGATCCCAGAGATACGATATATGTGTAT
TATATTGCTCGCACCTAAAAACTCAAAGCGGTCCGTTCCTGTACCTTAACACTTGTCACTAATTTTATGT
AACCCTTAAGCCGGACAAACCAATCAAATACACATAAACAACTGAAGCATTAATTAAATATTTTCTGAAA
CTCTACTCCCACTGCAAAGCAGCAAATCACAGACACAACAAACAACGCACTGGGCTAAATCCAAAAAGGA
CCCAGCTTTCTTGTACAAAGTGGTTCGATAATTCGCTAGCACCATTATAAGCTGCAATAAACAAGTTAAC
AACAACAATTGCATTCATTTTATGTTTCAGGTTCAGGGGGAGGTGTGGGAGGTTTTTTAAAGCAAGTAAA
ACCTCTACAAATGTGGTATGGCTGATTATGATCAGTCGACCGATGCCCTTGAGAGCCTTCAACCCAGTCA
GCTCCTTCCGGTGGGCGCGGGGCATGACTATCGTCGCCGCACTTATGACTGTCTTCTTTATCATGCAACT
CGTAGGACAGGTGCCGGCAGCGCTCTGGGTCATTTTCGGCGAGGACCGCTTTCGCTGGAGCGCGACGATG
ATCGGCCTGTCGCTTGCGGTATTCGGAATCTTGCACGCCCTCGCTCAAGCCTTCGTCACTGGTCCCGCCA
CCAAACGTTTCGGCGAGAAGCAGGCCATTATCGCCGGCATGGCGGCCGACGCGCTGGGCTACGTCTTGCT
GGCGTTCGCGACGCGAGGCTGGATGGCCTTCCCCATTATGATTCTTCTCGCTTCCGGCGGCATCGGGATG
CCCGCGTTGCAGGCCATGCTGTCCAGGCAGGTAGATGACGACCATCAGGGACAGCTTCAAGGATCGCTCG
CGGCTCTTACCAGCCAGCAAAAGGCCAGGAACCGTAAAAAGGCCGCGTTGCTGGCGTTTTTCCATAGGCT
CCGCCCCCCTGACGAGCATCACAAAAATCGACGCTCAAGTCAGAGGTGGCGAAACCCGACAGGACTATAA
AGATACCAGGCGTTTCCCCCTGGAAGCTCCCTCGTGCGCTCTCCTGTTCCGACCCTGCCGCTTACCGGAT
ACCTGTCCGCCTTTCTCCCTTCGGGAAGCGTGGCGCTTTCTCAATGCTCACGCTGTAGGTATCTCAGTTC
GGTGTAGGTCGTTCGCTCCAAGCTGGGCTGTGTGCACGAACCCCCCGTTCAGCCCGACCGCTGCGCCTTA
TCCGGTAACTATCGTCTTGAGTCCAACCCGGTAAGACACGACTTATCGCCACTGGCAGCAGCCACTGGTA
ACAGGATTAGCAGAGCGAGGTATGTAGGCGGTGCTACAGAGTTCTTGAAGTGGTGGCCTAACTACGGCTA
CACTAGAAGGACAGTATTTGGTATCTGCGCTCTGCTGAAGCCAGTTACCTTCGGAAAAAGAGTTGGTAGC
TCTTGATCCGGCAAACAAACCACCGCTGGTAGCGGTGGTTTTTTTGTTTGCAAGCAGCAGATTACGCGCA
GAAAAAAAGGATCTCAAGAAGATCCTTTGATCTTTTCTACGGGGTCTGACGCTCAGTGGAACGAAAACTC
ACGTTAAGGGATTTTGGTCATGAGATTATCAAAAAGGATCTTCACCTAGATCCTTTTAAATTAAAAATGA
AGTTTTAAATCAATCTAAAGTATATATGAGTAAACTTGGTCTGACAGTTACCAATGCTTAATCAGTGAGG
CACCTATCTCAGCGATCTGTCTATTTCGTTCATCCATAGTTGCCTGACTCCCCGTCGTGTAGATAACTAC
GATACGGGAGGGCTTACCATCTGGCCCCAGTGCTGCAATGATACCGCGAGACCCACGCTCACCGGCTCCA
GATTTATCAGCAATAAACCAGCCAGCCGGAAGGGCCGAGCGCAGAAGTGGTCCTGCAACTTTATCCGCCT
CCATCCAGTCTATTAATTGTTGCCGGGAAGCTAGAGTAAGTAGTTCGCCAGTTAATAGTTTGCGCAACGT
TGTTGCCATTGCTGCAGGCATCGTGGTGTCACGCTCGTCGTTTGGTATGGCTTCATTCAGCTCCGGTTCC
CAACGATCAAGGCGAGTTACATGATCCCCCATGTTGTGCAAAAAAGCGGTTAGCTCCTTCGGTCCTCCGA
TCGTTGTCAGAAGTAAGTTGGCCGCAGTGTTATCACTCATGGTTATGGCAGCACTGCATAATTCTCTTAC
TGTCATGCCATCCGTAAGATGCTTTTCTGTGACTGGTGAGTACTCAACCAAGTCATTCTGAGAATAGTGT
ATGCGGCGACCGAGTTGCTCTTGCCCGGCGTCAACACGGGATAATACCGCGCCACATAGCAGAACTTTAA
AAGTGCTCATCATTGGAAAACGTTCTTCGGGGCGAAAACTCTCAAGGATCTTACCGCTGTTGAGATCCAG
TTCGATGTAACCCACTCGTGCACCCAACTGATCTTCAGCATCTTTTACTTTCACCAGCGTTTCTGGGTGA
GCAAAAACAGGAAGGCAAAATGCCGCAAAAAAGGGAATAAGGGCGACACGGAAATGTTGAATACTCATAC
TCTTCCTTTTTCAATATTATTGAAGCATTTATCAGGGTTATTGTCTCATGAGCGGATACATATTTGAATG
TATTTAGAAAAATAAACAAATAGGGGTTCCGCGCACATTTCCCCGAAAAGTGCCACCTGACGTCTAAGAA
ACCATTATTATCATGACATTAACCTATAAAAATAGGCGTATCACGAGCCCTTTCGT
Features (pLannotate 1.2.2; 14 found; start..end, strand, type, name):
     56..2550    +  promoter       Ac5 promoter: Drosophila melanogaster actin 5C promoter
   2556..2574    +  protein_bind   boxB: λ N peptide binding site consisting of an RNA hairpin within the N-utliization (nut) site of the λ bacteriophage transcript (Tan and Frankel, 1995) λN peptide
   2598..2616    +  protein_bind   boxB: λ N peptide binding site consisting of an RNA hairpin within the N-utliization (nut) site of the λ bacteriophage transcript (Tan and Frankel, 1995) λN peptide
   2622..2640    +  protein_bind   boxB: λ N peptide binding site consisting of an RNA hairpin within the N-utliization (nut) site of the λ bacteriophage transcript (Tan and Frankel, 1995) λN peptide
   2680..2698    +  protein_bind   boxB: λ N peptide binding site consisting of an RNA hairpin within the N-utliization (nut) site of the λ bacteriophage transcript (Tan and Frankel, 1995) λN peptide
   2704..2722    +  protein_bind   boxB: λ N peptide binding site consisting of an RNA hairpin within the N-utliization (nut) site of the λ bacteriophage transcript (Tan and Frankel, 1995) λN peptide
   2805..4454    +  CDS            luciferase: firefly luciferase; luc
   5390..5414    -  protein_bind   attB2: mutant version of attB; recombination site for the Gateway® BP reaction BP Clonase™
   5431..5457    -  polyA_signal   SV40 poly(A) signal (fragment): SV40 polyadenylation signal
   5480..5564    -  CDS            large T antigen (fragment): large T antigen from SV40 (simian virus 40)
   5565..6035    +  CDS            TcR (fragment): tetracycline efflux protein; tet; confers resistance to tetracycline
   6079..6667    -  rep_origin     ori: high-copy-number ColE1/pMB1/pBR322/pUC origin of replication
   6838..7698    -  CDS            AmpR: β-lactamase; bla; confers resistance to ampicillin, carbenicillin, and related antibiotics
   7699..7803    -  promoter       AmpR promoter: bla
