[The description below was written by a language model from this plasmid's Addgene catalogue record and pLannotate feature annotations shown in this document.]
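Description:
pAc5.1C-5Box-73-Fluc-STOP-CG10011-SV40_D is a 7,896 nt insect expression plasmid that produces a firefly luciferase reporter mRNA in Drosophila cells. The catalogue lists the backbone as unknown, although the name points to a pAc5.1-type vector, which fits the annotated Drosophila actin 5C (Ac5) promoter driving constitutive transcription. In bacteria the plasmid is maintained through a ColE1/pUC-type origin and selected with ampicillin via β-lactamase under its own promoter. The record describes it as low copy even though the origin annotation is of the high-copy type. No marker for selection in insect cells is annotated.

Five boxB hairpins lie immediately downstream of the Ac5 promoter and upstream of the luciferase coding sequence, so they sit in the 5′ untranslated region of the transcript. The "73" in the name probably refers to the spacer between the last hairpin and the start of the reading frame, but the record does not define it. boxB elements are bound by the λN peptide, allowing any λN-fused protein to be tethered to the reporter RNA. After the luciferase stop codon comes an unannotated stretch of roughly 900 nt that corresponds to the stated insert, the 3′UTR of the D. melanogaster gene CG10011. It is followed by an attB2 Gateway remnant and SV40 polyadenylation sequences, which are annotated only as fragments. A partial tetracycline resistance fragment is also detected and is presumably a nonfunctional cloning remnant.

The associated publication concerns miRNA-mediated deadenylation. The construct therefore appears designed to monitor regulation conferred by the CG10011 3′UTR in fly cells, with 5′ tethering sites available for testing effects on translation or mRNA stability. The sequence is depositor-supplied and may be theoretical.
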