Addgene plasmid #146157: pAc5.1C-5Box-73-Fluc-STOP-CG10011-SV40_D
Purpose: Insect Expression of 5BoxB-73-Fluc-CG10011-3UTR
Depositing lab: Elisa Izaurralde. Depositing organization: Max Planck Institute for Developmental Biology. Publication: Deadenylation is a widespread effect of miRNA regulation. Eulalio A, Huntzinger E, Nishihara T, Rehwinkel J, Fauser M, Izaurralde E. RNA. 2009 Jan . 15(1):21-32. 10.1261/rna.1399509 PubMed 19029310.
Backbone
  Vector backbone: Unknown
  Vector type: Insect Expression
Growth in bacteria
  Bacterial resistance: Ampicillin, 100 μg/mL
  Growth temperature: 37°C
  Growth strain: DH5alpha
  Copy number: Low Copy
Gene/Insert
  Gene/Insert name: 5BoxB-73-Fluc-CG10011-3UTR
  Species: D. melanogaster (fly)
  Cloning method: Unknown
Terms and licenses: Academic/Nonprofit Terms; Industry Terms: Not Available to Industry
Depositor comments: 3'UTR extracted from NCBI: NM143367.2 Plasmids from this collection were made available to the research community and donated after the lab closed. Please note that the sequence provided by the depositing laboratory may be theoretical/predicted or based on Sanger sequencing results. There may be discrepancies between sequencing results obtained by Addgene and the depositor sequence. If an Addgene verified sequence is not available, please contact before placing your order to request that our lab fully sequence the plasmid.
How to cite: pAc5.1C-5Box-73-Fluc-STOP-CG10011-SV40_D was a gift from Elisa Izaurralde (Addgene plasmid # 146157 ; http://n2t.net/addgene:146157 ; RRID:Addgene_146157)
